Addgene plasmid #82675: p240_LTJ_sgRNAFoxp3K276X
Purpose: sgRNA targeting murine Foxp3 mutant. Co-expresses SpCas9-2A-EGFP.
Depositing lab: Lukas Jeker. Depositing organization: University Hospital of Basel. Publication: Highly Efficient and Versatile Plasmid-Based Gene Editing in Primary T Cells. Kornete M, Marone R, Jeker LT. J Immunol. 2018 Feb 14. pii: jimmunol.1701121. doi: 10.4049/jimmunol.1701121. PubMed 29445007.
Backbone
  Vector backbone: pX458
  Backbone manufacturer: Feng Zhang (Addgene plasmid# 48138)
  Backbone size w/o insert (bp): 9300
  Total vector size (bp): 9300
  Modifications to backbone: sgRNA cloned into the BbsI site of pX458
  Vector type: Mammalian Expression, CRISPR
  Selectable markers: EGFP
Growth in bacteria
  Bacterial resistance: Ampicillin, 100 μg/mL
  Growth temperature: 37°C
  Growth strain: DH5alpha
  Copy number: High Copy
Gene/Insert
  Gene/Insert name: sgRNA targeting Foxp3 K276X
  gRNA/shRNA sequence: GCAAGATATCTAGTCCATTG
  Species: M. musculus (mouse)
  Promoter: U6
  Cloning method: Restriction Enzyme; 5′ cloning site BbsI (destroyed during cloning); 3′ cloning site BbsI (destroyed during cloning)
  Sequencing primers: 5′ U6-forward primer (ACTATCATATGCTTACCGTAAC)
Terms and licenses: Academic/Nonprofit Terms; Industry Terms: Not Available to Industry
Depositor comments: Plasmid co-expresses Cas9 from S. pyogenes with 2A-EGFP, as part of the pX458 backbone. These plasmids were previously associated with the following preprint: Highly efficient and versatile plasmid-based gene editing in primary T cells bioRxiv. 13 January 2018. doi:10.1101/247544
How to cite: p240_LTJ_sgRNAFoxp3K276X was a gift from Lukas Jeker (Addgene plasmid # 82675 ; http://n2t.net/addgene:82675 ; RRID:Addgene_82675)
