[The description below was written by a language model from this plasmid's Addgene catalogue record and pLannotate feature annotations shown in this document.]
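Description:
p240_LTJ_sgRNAFoxp3K276X is an all-in-one mammalian CRISPR expression plasmid of about 9.3 kb. It was built on the pX458 backbone by cloning a single guide sequence into the BbsI sites, which were destroyed in the process. It is propagated in E. coli as a high-copy plasmid through a ColE1/pUC-type origin and selected with ampicillin via the β-lactamase gene. An f1 phage origin is also present. The feature table additionally picks up a single AAV2 ITR and small bom and rop fragments. These appear to be backbone remnants rather than functional elements, since one ITR would not support AAV packaging.

The plasmid carries two expression units. In the first, a human U6 RNA polymerase III promoter drives the guide, which is fused to the Streptococcus pyogenes gRNA scaffold and directed against a mutant murine Foxp3 allele designated K276X. In the second, a hybrid CMV enhancer/chicken β-actin promoter with a chimeric intron drives S. pyogenes Cas9. The annotation splits Cas9 into contiguous N- and C-terminal portions that together form the full coding sequence, followed by a nucleoplasmin nuclear localization signal. Cas9 is linked through a 2A peptide to EGFP, and the transcript ends at a bovine growth hormone polyadenylation signal. The 2A element is stated in the catalogue record but is not annotated in the table. It allows Cas9 and EGFP to be made as separate proteins from one transcript, so green fluorescence marks transfected cells. EGFP is the only mammalian selectable marker listed, and there is no drug resistance cassette for mammalian cells. The associated work concerns plasmid-based gene editing in primary T cells, which is consistent with using this construct to cut the mutant Foxp3 locus in mouse T cells.
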