Features (pLannotate 1.2.2; 19 found; start..end, strand, type, name):
      1..241     +  promoter       U6 promoter: RNA polymerase III promoter for human U6 snRNA
    270..345     +  misc_RNA       gRNA scaffold: guide RNA scaffold for the Streptococcus pyogenes CRISPR/Cas9 system
    352..395     +  misc_RNA       gRNA scaffold (fragment): guide RNA scaffold for the Streptococcus pyogenes CRISPR/Cas9 system
    442..727     +  enhancer       CMV enhancer: human cytomegalovirus immediate early enhancer; contains an 18-bp deletion relative to the standard CMV enhancer
    729..1006    +  promoter       chicken β-actin promoter: No description available
   1007..1234    +  intron         hybrid intron: hybrid between chicken β-actin (CBA) and minute virus of mice (MMV) introns (Gray et al., 2011)
   1372..2973    +  CDS            Cas9(N): N-terminal portion of Streptococcus pyogenes Cas9 (Zetsche et al., 2015)
   2974..5472    +  CDS            Cas9(C): C-terminal portion of Streptococcus pyogenes Cas9 (Zetsche et al., 2015)
   5473..5520    +  CDS            nucleoplasmin NLS: bipartite nuclear localization signal from nucleoplasmin
   5590..6303    +  CDS            EGFP: EGFP is a basic (constitutively fluorescent) green fluorescent protein published in 1996, derived from Aequorea victoria. It is reported to be a rapidly-maturing weak dimer with moderate acid sensitivity.
   6337..6448    +  polyA_signal   bGH poly(A) signal: bovine growth hormone polyadenylation signal
   6553..6693    +  repeat_region  AAV2 ITR: inverted terminal repeat of adeno-associated virus serotype 2 inverted
   6698..6749    -  misc_feature   bom (fragment): basis of mobility region from pBR322
   6768..7223    +  rep_origin     f1 ori (sequence partly withheld): f1 bacteriophage origin of replication; arrow indicates direction of (+) strand synthesis
   7224..7273    -  misc_feature   bom (fragment): basis of mobility region from pBR322
   7375..7410    -  CDS            rop (fragment): Rop protein, which maintains plasmids at low copy number; rop
   7505..7609    +  promoter       AmpR promoter: bla
   7610..8470    +  CDS            AmpR: β-lactamase; bla; confers resistance to ampicillin, carbenicillin, and related antibiotics
   8641..9229    +  rep_origin     ori: high-copy-number ColE1/pMB1/pBR322/pUC origin of replication
>Addgene plasmid #82675 | p240_LTJ_sgRNAFoxp3K276X | depositor full sequence | sequence record 157280 | p240_LTJ_sgRNAFoxp3K276X sequence 9290 bps
GAGGGCCTATTTCCCATGATTCCTTCATATTTGCATATACGATACAAGGCTGTTAGAGAGATAATTGGAA
TTAATTTGACTGTAAACACAAAGATATTAGTACAAAATACGTGACGTAGAAAGTAATAATTTCTTGGGTA
GTTTGCAGTTTTAAAATTATGTTTTAAAATGGACTATCATATGCTTACCGTAACTTGAAAGTATTTCGAT
TTCTTGGCTTTATATATCTTGTGGAAAGGACGAAACACCGCAAGATATCTAGTCCATTGGTTTTAGAGCT
AGAAATAGCAAGTTAAAATAAGGCTAGTCCGTTATCAACTTGAAAAAGTGGCACCGAGTCGGTGCTTTTT
TGTTTTAGAGCTAGAAATAGCAAGTTAAAATAAGGCTAGTCCGTTTTTAGCGCGTGCGCCAATTCTGCAG
ACAAATGGCTCTAGAGGTACCCGTTACATAACTTACGGTAAATGGCCCGCCTGGCTGACCGCCCAACGAC
CCCCGCCCATTGACGTCAATAGTAACGCCAATAGGGACTTTCCATTGACGTCAATGGGTGGAGTATTTAC
GGTAAACTGCCCACTTGGCAGTACATCAAGTGTATCATATGCCAAGTACGCCCCCTATTGACGTCAATGA
CGGTAAATGGCCCGCCTGGCATTGTGCCCAGTACATGACCTTATGGGACTTTCCTACTTGGCAGTACATC
TACGTATTAGTCATCGCTATTACCATGGTCGAGGTGAGCCCCACGTTCTGCTTCACTCTCCCCATCTCCC
CCCCCTCCCCACCCCCAATTTTGTATTTATTTATTTTTTAATTATTTTGTGCAGCGATGGGGGCGGGGGG
GGGGGGGGGGCGCGCGCCAGGCGGGGCGGGGCGGGGCGAGGGGCGGGGCGGGGCGAGGCGGAGAGGTGCG
GCGGCAGCCAATCAGAGCGGCGCGCTCCGAAAGTTTCCTTTTATGGCGAGGCGGCGGCGGCGGCGGCCCT
ATAAAAAGCGAAGCGCGCGGCGGGCGGGAGTCGCTGCGCGCTGCCTTCGCCCCGTGCCCCGCTCCGCCGC
CGCCTCGCGCCGCCCGCCCCGGCTCTGACTGACCGCGTTACTCCCACAGGTGAGCGGGCGGGACGGCCCT
TCTCCTCCGGGCTGTAATTAGCTGAGCAAGAGGTAAGGGTTTAAGGGATGGTTGGTTGGTGGGGTATTAA
TGTTTAATTACCTGGAGCACCTGCCTGAAATCACTTTTTTTCAGGTTGGACCGGTGCCACCATGGACTAT
AAGGACCACGACGGAGACTACAAGGATCATGATATTGATTACAAAGACGATGACGATAAGATGGCCCCAA
AGAAGAAGCGGAAGGTCGGTATCCACGGAGTCCCAGCAGCCGACAAGAAGTACAGCATCGGCCTGGACAT
CGGCACCAACTCTGTGGGCTGGGCCGTGATCACCGACGAGTACAAGGTGCCCAGCAAGAAATTCAAGGTG
CTGGGCAACACCGACCGGCACAGCATCAAGAAGAACCTGATCGGAGCCCTGCTGTTCGACAGCGGCGAAA
CAGCCGAGGCCACCCGGCTGAAGAGAACCGCCAGAAGAAGATACACCAGACGGAAGAACCGGATCTGCTA
TCTGCAAGAGATCTTCAGCAACGAGATGGCCAAGGTGGACGACAGCTTCTTCCACAGACTGGAAGAGTCC
TTCCTGGTGGAAGAGGATAAGAAGCACGAGCGGCACCCCATCTTCGGCAACATCGTGGACGAGGTGGCCT
ACCACGAGAAGTACCCCACCATCTACCACCTGAGAAAGAAACTGGTGGACAGCACCGACAAGGCCGACCT
GCGGCTGATCTATCTGGCCCTGGCCCACATGATCAAGTTCCGGGGCCACTTCCTGATCGAGGGCGACCTG
AACCCCGACAACAGCGACGTGGACAAGCTGTTCATCCAGCTGGTGCAGACCTACAACCAGCTGTTCGAGG
AAAACCCCATCAACGCCAGCGGCGTGGACGCCAAGGCCATCCTGTCTGCCAGACTGAGCAAGAGCAGACG
GCTGGAAAATCTGATCGCCCAGCTGCCCGGCGAGAAGAAGAATGGCCTGTTCGGAAACCTGATTGCCCTG
AGCCTGGGCCTGACCCCCAACTTCAAGAGCAACTTCGACCTGGCCGAGGATGCCAAACTGCAGCTGAGCA
AGGACACCTACGACGACGACCTGGACAACCTGCTGGCCCAGATCGGCGACCAGTACGCCGACCTGTTTCT
GGCCGCCAAGAACCTGTCCGACGCCATCCTGCTGAGCGACATCCTGAGAGTGAACACCGAGATCACCAAG
GCCCCCCTGAGCGCCTCTATGATCAAGAGATACGACGAGCACCACCAGGACCTGACCCTGCTGAAAGCTC
TCGTGCGGCAGCAGCTGCCTGAGAAGTACAAAGAGATTTTCTTCGACCAGAGCAAGAACGGCTACGCCGG
CTACATTGACGGCGGAGCCAGCCAGGAAGAGTTCTACAAGTTCATCAAGCCCATCCTGGAAAAGATGGAC
GGCACCGAGGAACTGCTCGTGAAGCTGAACAGAGAGGACCTGCTGCGGAAGCAGCGGACCTTCGACAACG
GCAGCATCCCCCACCAGATCCACCTGGGAGAGCTGCACGCCATTCTGCGGCGGCAGGAAGATTTTTACCC
ATTCCTGAAGGACAACCGGGAAAAGATCGAGAAGATCCTGACCTTCCGCATCCCCTACTACGTGGGCCCT
CTGGCCAGGGGAAACAGCAGATTCGCCTGGATGACCAGAAAGAGCGAGGAAACCATCACCCCCTGGAACT
TCGAGGAAGTGGTGGACAAGGGCGCTTCCGCCCAGAGCTTCATCGAGCGGATGACCAACTTCGATAAGAA
CCTGCCCAACGAGAAGGTGCTGCCCAAGCACAGCCTGCTGTACGAGTACTTCACCGTGTATAACGAGCTG
ACCAAAGTGAAATACGTGACCGAGGGAATGAGAAAGCCCGCCTTCCTGAGCGGCGAGCAGAAAAAGGCCA
TCGTGGACCTGCTGTTCAAGACCAACCGGAAAGTGACCGTGAAGCAGCTGAAAGAGGACTACTTCAAGAA
AATCGAGTGCTTCGACTCCGTGGAAATCTCCGGCGTGGAAGATCGGTTCAACGCCTCCCTGGGCACATAC
CACGATCTGCTGAAAATTATCAAGGACAAGGACTTCCTGGACAATGAGGAAAACGAGGACATTCTGGAAG
ATATCGTGCTGACCCTGACACTGTTTGAGGACAGAGAGATGATCGAGGAACGGCTGAAAACCTATGCCCA
CCTGTTCGACGACAAAGTGATGAAGCAGCTGAAGCGGCGGAGATACACCGGCTGGGGCAGGCTGAGCCGG
AAGCTGATCAACGGCATCCGGGACAAGCAGTCCGGCAAGACAATCCTGGATTTCCTGAAGTCCGACGGCT
TCGCCAACAGAAACTTCATGCAGCTGATCCACGACGACAGCCTGACCTTTAAAGAGGACATCCAGAAAGC
CCAGGTGTCCGGCCAGGGCGATAGCCTGCACGAGCACATTGCCAATCTGGCCGGCAGCCCCGCCATTAAG
AAGGGCATCCTGCAGACAGTGAAGGTGGTGGACGAGCTCGTGAAAGTGATGGGCCGGCACAAGCCCGAGA
ACATCGTGATCGAAATGGCCAGAGAGAACCAGACCACCCAGAAGGGACAGAAGAACAGCCGCGAGAGAAT
GAAGCGGATCGAAGAGGGCATCAAAGAGCTGGGCAGCCAGATCCTGAAAGAACACCCCGTGGAAAACACC
CAGCTGCAGAACGAGAAGCTGTACCTGTACTACCTGCAGAATGGGCGGGATATGTACGTGGACCAGGAAC
TGGACATCAACCGGCTGTCCGACTACGATGTGGACCATATCGTGCCTCAGAGCTTTCTGAAGGACGACTC
CATCGACAACAAGGTGCTGACCAGAAGCGACAAGAACCGGGGCAAGAGCGACAACGTGCCCTCCGAAGAG
GTCGTGAAGAAGATGAAGAACTACTGGCGGCAGCTGCTGAACGCCAAGCTGATTACCCAGAGAAAGTTCG
ACAATCTGACCAAGGCCGAGAGAGGCGGCCTGAGCGAACTGGATAAGGCCGGCTTCATCAAGAGACAGCT
GGTGGAAACCCGGCAGATCACAAAGCACGTGGCACAGATCCTGGACTCCCGGATGAACACTAAGTACGAC
GAGAATGACAAGCTGATCCGGGAAGTGAAAGTGATCACCCTGAAGTCCAAGCTGGTGTCCGATTTCCGGA
AGGATTTCCAGTTTTACAAAGTGCGCGAGATCAACAACTACCACCACGCCCACGACGCCTACCTGAACGC
CGTCGTGGGAACCGCCCTGATCAAAAAGTACCCTAAGCTGGAAAGCGAGTTCGTGTACGGCGACTACAAG
GTGTACGACGTGCGGAAGATGATCGCCAAGAGCGAGCAGGAAATCGGCAAGGCTACCGCCAAGTACTTCT
TCTACAGCAACATCATGAACTTTTTCAAGACCGAGATTACCCTGGCCAACGGCGAGATCCGGAAGCGGCC
TCTGATCGAGACAAACGGCGAAACCGGGGAGATCGTGTGGGATAAGGGCCGGGATTTTGCCACCGTGCGG
AAAGTGCTGAGCATGCCCCAAGTGAATATCGTGAAAAAGACCGAGGTGCAGACAGGCGGCTTCAGCAAAG
AGTCTATCCTGCCCAAGAGGAACAGCGATAAGCTGATCGCCAGAAAGAAGGACTGGGACCCTAAGAAGTA
CGGCGGCTTCGACAGCCCCACCGTGGCCTATTCTGTGCTGGTGGTGGCCAAAGTGGAAAAGGGCAAGTCC
AAGAAACTGAAGAGTGTGAAAGAGCTGCTGGGGATCACCATCATGGAAAGAAGCAGCTTCGAGAAGAATC
CCATCGACTTTCTGGAAGCCAAGGGCTACAAAGAAGTGAAAAAGGACCTGATCATCAAGCTGCCTAAGTA
CTCCCTGTTCGAGCTGGAAAACGGCCGGAAGAGAATGCTGGCCTCTGCCGGCGAACTGCAGAAGGGAAAC
GAACTGGCCCTGCCCTCCAAATATGTGAACTTCCTGTACCTGGCCAGCCACTATGAGAAGCTGAAGGGCT
CCCCCGAGGATAATGAGCAGAAACAGCTGTTTGTGGAACAGCACAAGCACTACCTGGACGAGATCATCGA
GCAGATCAGCGAGTTCTCCAAGAGAGTGATCCTGGCCGACGCTAATCTGGACAAAGTGCTGTCCGCCTAC
AACAAGCACCGGGATAAGCCCATCAGAGAGCAGGCCGAGAATATCATCCACCTGTTTACCCTGACCAATC
TGGGAGCCCCTGCCGCCTTCAAGTACTTTGACACCACCATCGACCGGAAGAGGTACACCAGCACCAAAGA
GGTGCTGGACGCCACCCTGATCCACCAGAGCATCACCGGCCTGTACGAGACACGGATCGACCTGTCTCAG
CTGGGAGGCGACAAAAGGCCGGCGGCCACGAAAAAGGCCGGCCAGGCAAAAAAGAAAAAGGAATTCGGCA
GTGGAGAGGGCAGAGGAAGTCTGCTAACATGCGGTGACGTCGAGGAGAATCCTGGCCCAGTGAGCAAGGG
CGAGGAGCTGTTCACCGGGGTGGTGCCCATCCTGGTCGAGCTGGACGGCGACGTAAACGGCCACAAGTTC
AGCGTGTCCGGCGAGGGCGAGGGCGATGCCACCTACGGCAAGCTGACCCTGAAGTTCATCTGCACCACCG
GCAAGCTGCCCGTGCCCTGGCCCACCCTCGTGACCACCCTGACCTACGGCGTGCAGTGCTTCAGCCGCTA
CCCCGACCACATGAAGCAGCACGACTTCTTCAAGTCCGCCATGCCCGAAGGCTACGTCCAGGAGCGCACC
ATCTTCTTCAAGGACGACGGCAACTACAAGACCCGCGCCGAGGTGAAGTTCGAGGGCGACACCCTGGTGA
ACCGCATCGAGCTGAAGGGCATCGACTTCAAGGAGGACGGCAACATCCTGGGGCACAAGCTGGAGTACAA
CTACAACAGCCACAACGTCTATATCATGGCCGACAAGCAGAAGAACGGCATCAAGGTGAACTTCAAGATC
CGCCACAACATCGAGGACGGCAGCGTGCAGCTCGCCGACCACTACCAGCAGAACACCCCCATCGGCGACG
GCCCCGTGCTGCTGCCCGACAACCACTACCTGAGCACCCAGTCCGCCCTGAGCAAAGACCCCAACGAGAA
GCGCGATCACATGGTCCTGCTGGAGTTCGTGACCGCCGCCGGGATCACTCTCGGCATGGACGAGCTGTAC
AAGGAATTCTAACTAGAGCTCGCTGATCAGCCTCGACTGTGCCTTCTAGTTGCCAGCCATCTGTTGTTTG
CCCCTCCCCCGTGCCTTCCTTGACCCTGGAAGGTGCCACTCCCACTGTCCTTTCCTAATAAAATGAGGAA
ATTGCATCGCATTGTCTGAGTAGGTGTCATTCTATTCTGGGGGGTGGGGTGGGGCAGGACAGCAAGGGGG
AGGATTGGGAAGAGAATAGCAGGCATGCTGGGGAGCGGCCGCAGGAACCCCTAGTGATGGAGTTGGCCAC
TCCCTCTCTGCGCGCTCGCTCGCTCACTGAGGCCGGGCGACCAAAGGTCGCCCGACGCCCGGGCTTTGCC
CGGGCGGCCTCAGTGAGCGAGCGAGCGCGCAGCTGCCTGCAGGGGCGCCTGATGCGGTATTTTCTCCTTA
CGCATCTGTGCGGTATTTCACACCGCATA
[95 nt withheld, positions 6750-6844]
T
[46 nt withheld, positions 6846-6891]
C
[141 nt withheld, positions 6893-7033]
CCTTTGACGTTGGAGTCCACGTTCTTT
[37 nt withheld, positions 7061-7097]
ACTCTATCTCGGGCTATTCTTTTGATTTATAAGGGATTTTGCCGATTTCGGTCTATTGGTTAAAAAATGA
GCTGATTTAACAAAAATTTAACGCGAATTTTAACAAAATATTAACGTTTACAATTTTATGGTGCACTCTC
AGTACAATCTGCTCTGATGCCGCATAGTTAAGCCAGCCCCGACACCCGCCAACACCCGCTGACGCGCCCT
GACGGGCTTGTCTGCTCCCGGCATCCGCTTACAGACAAGCTGTGACCGTCTCCGGGAGCTGCATGTGTCA
GAGGTTTTCACCGTCATCACCGAAACGCGCGAGACGAAAGGGCCTCGTGATACGCCTATTTTTATAGGTT
AATGTCATGATAATAATGGTTTCTTAGACGTCAGGTGGCACTTTTCGGGGAAATGTGCGCGGAACCCCTA
TTTGTTTATTTTTCTAAATACATTCAAATATGTATCCGCTCATGAGACAATAACCCTGATAAATGCTTCA
ATAATATTGAAAAAGGAAGAGTATGAGTATTCAACATTTCCGTGTCGCCCTTATTCCCTTTTTTGCGGCA
TTTTGCCTTCCTGTTTTTGCTCACCCAGAAACGCTGGTGAAAGTAAAAGATGCTGAAGATCAGTTGGGTG
CACGAGTGGGTTACATCGAACTGGATCTCAACAGCGGTAAGATCCTTGAGAGTTTTCGCCCCGAAGAACG
TTTTCCAATGATGAGCACTTTTAAAGTTCTGCTATGTGGCGCGGTATTATCCCGTATTGACGCCGGGCAA
GAGCAACTCGGTCGCCGCATACACTATTCTCAGAATGACTTGGTTGAGTACTCACCAGTCACAGAAAAGC
ATCTTACGGATGGCATGACAGTAAGAGAATTATGCAGTGCTGCCATAACCATGAGTGATAACACTGCGGC
CAACTTACTTCTGACAACGATCGGAGGACCGAAGGAGCTAACCGCTTTTTTGCACAACATGGGGGATCAT
GTAACTCGCCTTGATCGTTGGGAACCGGAGCTGAATGAAGCCATACCAAACGACGAGCGTGACACCACGA
TGCCTGTAGCAATGGCAACAACGTTGCGCAAACTATTAACTGGCGAACTACTTACTCTAGCTTCCCGGCA
ACAATTAATAGACTGGATGGAGGCGGATAAAGTTGCAGGACCACTTCTGCGCTCGGCCCTTCCGGCTGGC
TGGTTTATTGCTGATAAATCTGGAGCCGGTGAGCGTGGAAGCCGCGGTATCATTGCAGCACTGGGGCCAG
ATGGTAAGCCCTCCCGTATCGTAGTTATCTACACGACGGGGAGTCAGGCAACTATGGATGAACGAAATAG
ACAGATCGCTGAGATAGGTGCCTCACTGATTAAGCATTGGTAACTGTCAGACCAAGTTTACTCATATATA
CTTTAGATTGATTTAAAACTTCATTTTTAATTTAAAAGGATCTAGGTGAAGATCCTTTTTGATAATCTCA
TGACCAAAATCCCTTAACGTGAGTTTTCGTTCCACTGAGCGTCAGACCCCGTAGAAAAGATCAAAGGATC
TTCTTGAGATCCTTTTTTTCTGCGCGTAATCTGCTGCTTGCAAACAAAAAAACCACCGCTACCAGCGGTG
GTTTGTTTGCCGGATCAAGAGCTACCAACTCTTTTTCCGAAGGTAACTGGCTTCAGCAGAGCGCAGATAC
CAAATACTGTTCTTCTAGTGTAGCCGTAGTTAGGCCACCACTTCAAGAACTCTGTAGCACCGCCTACATA
CCTCGCTCTGCTAATCCTGTTACCAGTGGCTGCTGCCAGTGGCGATAAGTCGTGTCTTACCGGGTTGGAC
TCAAGACGATAGTTACCGGATAAGGCGCAGCGGTCGGGCTGAACGGGGGGTTCGTGCACACAGCCCAGCT
TGGAGCGAACGACCTACACCGAACTGAGATACCTACAGCGTGAGCTATGAGAAAGCGCCACGCTTCCCGA
AGGGAGAAAGGCGGACAGGTATCCGGTAAGCGGCAGGGTCGGAACAGGAGAGCGCACGAGGGAGCTTCCA
GGGGGAAACGCCTGGTATCTTTATAGTCCTGTCGGGTTTCGCCACCTCTGACTTGAGCGTCGATTTTTGT
GATGCTCGTCAGGGGGGCGGAGCCTATGGAAAAACGCCAGCAACGCGGCCTTTTTACGGTTCCTGGCCTT
TTGCTGGCCTTTTGCTCACATGT
