>Addgene plasmid #82675 | p240_LTJ_sgRNAFoxp3K276X | depositor partial sequence | sequence record 157279 | U6-forward primer (ACTATCATATGCTTACCGTAAC)
ATCTTGTGGAAGGACGAAACACCGCAAGATATCTAGTCCATTGGTTTTAGAGCTAGAAATAGCAAGTTAA
AATAAGGCTAGTCCGTTATCAACTTGAAAAAGTGGCACCGAGTCGGTGCTTTTTTGTTTTAGAGCTAGAA
ATAGCAAGTTAAAATAAGGCTAGTCCGTTTTTAGCGCGTGCGCCAATTCTGCAGACAAATGGCTCTAGAG
GTACCCGTTACATAACTTACGGTAAATGGCCCGCCTGGCTGACCGCCCAACGACCCCCGCCCATTGACGT
CAATAGTAACGCCAATAGGGACTTTCCATTGACGTCAATGGGTGGAGTATTTACGGTAAACTGCCCACTT
GGCAGTACATCAAGTGTATCATATGCCAAGTACGCCCCCTATTGACGTCAATGACGGTAAATGGCCCGCC
TGGCATTGTGCCCAGTACATGACCTTATGGGACTTTCCTACTTGGCAGTACATCTACGTATTAGTCATCG
CTATTACCATGGTCGAGGTGAGCCCCACGTTCTGCTTCACTCTCCCCATCTCCCCCCCCTCCCCACCCCC
AATTTTGTATTTATTTATTTTTTAATTATTTTGTGCAGCGATGGGGGCGGGGGGGGGGGGGGGGGCGCGC
GCCGGGGGGCGGGGCGGGGCGAGGGGCGGGGCGGGGCGAGGCGGAAGGGCGGCGGCAGCCAATCAGAGCG
GCGCGCTCCGAAAGTTTCCTTTTATGGCGAGGGGG
