>Addgene plasmid #82675 | p240_LTJ_sgRNAFoxp3K276X | addgene partial sequence | sequence record 204109 | Addgene Partial NGS Result
GAGTCGCTGCGCGCTGCCTTCGCCCCGTGCCCCGCTCCGCCGCCGCCTCGCGCCGCCCGCCCCGGCTCTG
ACTGACCGCGTTACTCCCACAGGTGAGCGGGCGGGACGGCCCTTCTCCTCCGGGCTGTAATTAGCTGAGC
AAGAGGTAAGGGTTTAAGGGATGGTTGGTTGGTGGGGTATTAATGTTTAATTACCTGGAGCACCTGCCTG
AAATCACTTTTTTTCAGGTTGGACCGGTGCCACCATGGACTATAAGGACCACGACGGAGACTACAAGGAT
CATGATATTGATTACAAAGACGATGACGATAAGATGGCCCCAAAGAAGAAGCGGAAGGTCGGTATCCACG
GAGTCCCAGCAGCCGACAAGAAGTACAGCATCGGCCTGGACATCGGCACCAACTCTGTGGGCTGGGCCGT
GATCACCGACGAGTACAAGGTGCCCAGCAAGAAATTCAAGGTGCTGGGCAACACCGACCGGCACAGCATC
AAGAAGAACCTGATCGGAGCCCTGCTGTTCGACAGCGGCGAAACAGCCGAGGCCACCCGGCTGAAGAGAA
CCGCCAGAAGAAGATACACCAGACGGAAGAACCGGATCTGCTATCTGCAAGAGATCTTCAGCAACGAGAT
GGCCAAGGTGGACGACAGCTTCTTCCACAGACTGGAAGAGTCCTTCCTGGTGGAAGAGGATAAGAAGCAC
GAGCGGCACCCCATCTTCGGCAACATCGTGGACGAGGTGGCCTACCACGAGAAGTACCCCACCATCTACC
ACCTGAGAAAGAAACTGGTGGACAGCACCGACAAGGCCGACCTGCGGCTGATCTATCTGGCCCTGGCCCA
CATGATCAAGTTCCGGGGCCACTTCCTGATCGAGGGCGACCTGAACCCCGACAACAGCGACGTGGACAAG
CTGTTCATCCAGCTGGTGCAGACCTACAACCAGCTGTTCGAGGAAAACCCCATCAACGCCAGCGGCGTGG
ACGCCAAGGCCATCCTGTCTGCCAGACTGAGCAAGAGCAGACGGCTGGAAAATCTGATCGCCCAGCTGCC
CGGCGAGAAGAAGAATGGCCTGTTCGGAAACCTGATTGCCCTGAGCCTGGGCCTGACCCCCAACTTCAAG
AGCAACTTCGACCTGGCCGAGGATGCCAAACTGCAGCTGAGCAAGGACACCTACGACGACGACCTGGACA
ACCTGCTGGCCCAGATCGGCGACCAGTACGCCGACCTGTTTCTGGCCGCCAAGAACCTGTCCGACGCCAT
CCTGCTGAGCGACATCCTGAGAGTGAACACCGAGATCACCAAGGCCCCCCTGAGCGCCTCTATGATCAAG
AGATACGACGAGCACCACCAGGACCTGACCCTGCTGAAAGCTCTCGTGCGGCAGCAGCTGCCTGAGAAGT
ACAAAGAGATTTTCTTCGACCAGAGCAAGAACGGCTACGCCGGCTACATTGACGGCGGAGCCAGCCAGGA
AGAGTTCTACAAGTTCATCAAGCCCATCCTGGAAAAGATGGACGGCACCGAGGAACTGCTCGTGAAGCTG
AACAGAGAGGACCTGCTGCGGAAGCAGCGGACCTTCGACAACGGCAGCATCCCCCACCAGATCCACCTGG
GAGAGCTGCACGCCATTCTGCGGCGGCAGGAAGATTTTTACCCATTCCTGAAGGACAACCGGGAAAAGAT
CGAGAAGATCCTGACCTTCCGCATCCCCTACTACGTGGGCCCTCTGGCCAGGGGAAACAGCAGATTCGCC
TGGATGACCAGAAAGAGCGAGGAAACCATCACCCCCTGGAACTTCGAGGAAGTGGTGGACAAGGGCGCTT
CCGCCCAGAGCTTCATCGAGCGGATGACCAACTTCGATAAGAACCTGCCCAACGAGAAGGTGCTGCCCAA
GCACAGCCTGCTGTACGAGTACTTCACCGTGTATAACGAGCTGACCAAAGTGAAATACGTGACCGAGGGA
ATGAGAAAGCCCGCCTTCCTGAGCGGCGAGCAGAAAAAGGCCATCGTGGACCTGCTGTTCAAGACCAACC
GGAAAGTGACCGTGAAGCAGCTGAAAGAGGACTACTTCAAGAAAATCGAGTGCTTCGACTCCGTGGAAAT
CTCCGGCGTGGAAGATCGGTTCAACGCCTCCCTGGGCACATACCACGATCTGCTGAAAATTATCAAGGAC
AAGGACTTCCTGGACAATGAGGAAAACGAGGACATTCTGGAAGATATCGTGCTGACCCTGACACTGTTTG
AGGACAGAGAGATGATCGAGGAACGGCTGAAAACCTATGCCCACCTGTTCGACGACAAAGTGATGAAGCA
GCTGAAGCGGCGGAGATACACCGGCTGGGGCAGGCTGAGCCGGAAGCTGATCAACGGCATCCGGGACAAG
CAGTCCGGCAAGACAATCCTGGATTTCCTGAAGTCCGACGGCTTCGCCAACAGAAACTTCATGCAGCTGA
TCCACGACGACAGCCTGACCTTTAAAGAGGACATCCAGAAAGCCCAGGTGTCCGGCCAGGGCGATAGCCT
GCACGAGCACATTGCCAATCTGGCCGGCAGCCCCGCCATTAAGAAGGGCATCCTGCAGACAGTGAAGGTG
GTGGACGAGCTCGTGAAAGTGATGGGCCGGCACAAGCCCGAGAACATCGTGATCGAAATGGCCAGAGAGA
ACCAGACCACCCAGAAGGGACAGAAGAACAGCCGCGAGAGAATGAAGCGGATCGAAGAGGGCATCAAAGA
GCTGGGCAGCCAGATCCTGAAAGAACACCCCGTGGAAAACACCCAGCTGCAGAACGAGAAGCTGTACCTG
TACTACCTGCAGAATGGGCGGGATATGTACGTGGACCAGGAACTGGACATCAACCGGCTGTCCGACTACG
ATGTGGACCATATCGTGCCTCAGAGCTTTCTGAAGGACGACTCCATCGACAACAAGGTGCTGACCAGAAG
CGACAAGAACCGGGGCAAGAGCGACAACGTGCCCTCCGAAGAGGTCGTGAAGAAGATGAAGAACTACTGG
CGGCAGCTGCTGAACGCCAAGCTGATTACCCAGAGAAAGTTCGACAATCTGACCAAGGCCGAGAGAGGCG
GCCTGAGCGAACTGGATAAGGCCGGCTTCATCAAGAGACAGCTGGTGGAAACCCGGCAGATCACAAAGCA
CGTGGCACAGATCCTGGACTCCCGGATGAACACTAAGTACGACGAGAATGACAAGCTGATCCGGGAAGTG
AAAGTGATCACCCTGAAGTCCAAGCTGGTGTCCGATTTCCGGAAGGATTTCCAGTTTTACAAAGTGCGCG
AGATCAACAACTACCACCACGCCCACGACGCCTACCTGAACGCCGTCGTGGGAACCGCCCTGATCAAAAA
GTACCCTAAGCTGGAAAGCGAGTTCGTGTACGGCGACTACAAGGTGTACGACGTGCGGAAGATGATCGCC
AAGAGCGAGCAGGAAATCGGCAAGGCTACCGCCAAGTACTTCTTCTACAGCAACATCATGAACTTTTTCA
AGACCGAGATTACCCTGGCCAACGGCGAGATCCGGAAGCGGCCTCTGATCGAGACAAACGGCGAAACCGG
GGAGATCGTGTGGGATAAGGGCCGGGATTTTGCCACCGTGCGGAAAGTGCTGAGCATGCCCCAAGTGAAT
ATCGTGAAAAAGACCGAGGTGCAGACAGGCGGCTTCAGCAAAGAGTCTATCCTGCCCAAGAGGAACAGCG
ATAAGCTGATCGCCAGAAAGAAGGACTGGGACCCTAAGAAGTACGGCGGCTTCGACAGCCCCACCGTGGC
CTATTCTGTGCTGGTGGTGGCCAAAGTGGAAAAGGGCAAGTCCAAGAAACTGAAGAGTGTGAAAGAGCTG
CTGGGGATCACCATCATGGAAAGAAGCAGCTTCGAGAAGAATCCCATCGACTTTCTGGAAGCCAAGGGCT
ACAAAGAAGTGAAAAAGGACCTGATCATCAAGCTGCCTAAGTACTCCCTGTTCGAGCTGGAAAACGGCCG
GAAGAGAATGCTGGCCTCTGCCGGCGAACTGCAGAAGGGAAACGAACTGGCCCTGCCCTCCAAATATGTG
AACTTCCTGTACCTGGCCAGCCACTATGAGAAGCTGAAGGGCTCCCCCGAGGATAATGAGCAGAAACAGC
TGTTTGTGGAACAGCACAAGCACTACCTGGACGAGATCATCGAGCAGATCAGCGAGTTCTCCAAGAGAGT
GATCCTGGCCGACGCTAATCTGGACAAAGTGCTGTCCGCCTACAACAAGCACCGGGATAAGCCCATCAGA
GAGCAGGCCGAGAATATCATCCACCTGTTTACCCTGACCAATCTGGGAGCCCCTGCCGCCTTCAAGTACT
TTGACACCACCATCGACCGGAAGAGGTACACCAGCACCAAAGAGGTGCTGGACGCCACCCTGATCCACCA
GAGCATCACCGGCCTGTACGAGACACGGATCGACCTGTCTCAGCTGGGAGGCGACAAAAGGCCGGCGGCC
ACGAAAAAGGCCGGCCAGGCAAAAAAGAAAAAGGAATTCGGCAGTGGAGAGGGCAGAGGAAGTCTGCTAA
CATGCGGTGACGTCGAGGAGAATCCTGGCCCAGTGAGCAAGGGCGAGGAGCTGTTCACCGGGGTGGTGCC
CATCCTGGTCGAGCTGGACGGCGACGTAAACGGCCACAAGTTCAGCGTGTCCGGCGAGGGCGAGGGCGAT
GCCACCTACGGCAAGCTGACCCTGAAGTTCATCTGCACCACCGGCAAGCTGCCCGTGCCCTGGCCCACCC
TCGTGACCACCCTGACCTACGGCGTGCAGTGCTTCAGCCGCTACCCCGACCACATGAAGCAGCACGACTT
CTTCAAGTCCGCCATGCCCGAAGGCTACGTCCAGGAGCGCACCATCTTCTTCAAGGACGACGGCAACTAC
AAGACCCGCGCCGAGGTGAAGTTCGAGGGCGACACCCTGGTGAACCGCATCGAGCTGAAGGGCATCGACT
TCAAGGAGGACGGCAACATCCTGGGGCACAAGCTGGAGTACAACTACAACAGCCACAACGTCTATATCAT
GGCCGACAAGCAGAAGAACGGCATCAAGGTGAACTTCAAGATCCGCCACAACATCGAGGACGGCAGCGTG
CAGCTCGCCGACCACTACCAGCAGAACACCCCCATCGGCGACGGCCCCGTGCTGCTGCCCGACAACCACT
ACCTGAGCACCCAGTCCGCCCTGAGCAAAGACCCCAACGAGAAGCGCGATCACATGGTCCTGCTGGAGTT
CGTGACCGCCGCCGGGATCACTCTCGGCATGGACGAGCTGTACAAGGAATTCTAACTAGAGCTCGCTGAT
CAGCCTCGACTGTGCCTTCTAGTTGCCAGCCATCTGTTGTTTGCCCCTCCCCCGTGCCTTCCTTGACCCT
GGAAGGTGCCACTCCCACTGTCCTTTCCTAATAAAATGAGGAAATTGCATCGCATTGTCTGAGTAGGTGT
CATTCTATTCTGGGGGGTGGGGTGGGGCAGGACAGCAAGGGGGAGGATTGGGAAGAGAATAGCAGGCATG
CTGGGGAGCGGCCGCAGGAACCCCTAGTGATGGAGTTGGCCACTCCCTCTCTGCGCGCTCGCTCGCTCAC
TGAGGCCGGGCGACCAAAGGTCGCCCGACGCCCGGGCTTTGCCCGGGCGGCCTCAGTGAGCGAGCGAGCG
CGCAGCTGCCTGCAGGGGCGCCTGATGCGGTATTTTCTCCTTACGCATCTGTGCGGTATTTCACACCGCA
TA
[95 nt withheld, positions 5743-5837]
T
[46 nt withheld, positions 5839-5884]
C
[141 nt withheld, positions 5886-6026]
CCTTTGACGTTGGAGTCCACGTTCTTT
[37 nt withheld, positions 6054-6090]
ACTCTATCTCGGGCTATTCTTTTGATTTATAAGGGATTTTGCCGATTTCGGTCTATTGGTTAAAAAATGA
GCTGATTTAACAAAAATTTAACGCGAATTTTAACAAAATATTAACGTTTACAATTTTATGGTGCACTCTC
AGTACAATCTGCTCTGATGCCGCATAGTTAAGCCAGCCCCGACACCCGCCAACACCCGCTGACGCGCCCT
GACGGGCTTGTCTGCTCCCGGCATCCGCTTACAGACAAGCTGTGACCGTCTCCGGGAGCTGCATGTGTCA
GAGGTTTTCACCGTCATCACCGAAACGCGCGAGACGAAAGGGCCTCGTGATACGCCTATTTTTATAGGTT
AATGTCATGATAATAATGGTTTCTTAGACGTCAGGTGGCACTTTTCGGGGAAATGTGCGCGGAACCCCTA
TTTGTTTATTTTTCTAAATACATTCAAATATGTATCCGCTCATGAGACAATAACCCTGATAAATGCTTCA
ATAATATTGAAAAAGGAAGAGTATGAGTATTCAACATTTCCGTGTCGCCCTTATTCCCTTTTTTGCGGCA
TTTTGCCTTCCTGTTTTTGCTCACCCAGAAACGCTGGTGAAAGTAAAAGATGCTGAAGATCAGTTGGGTG
CACGAGTGGGTTACATCGAACTGGATCTCAACAGCGGTAAGATCCTTGAGAGTTTTCGCCCCGAAGAACG
TTTTCCAATGATGAGCACTTTTAAAGTTCTGCTATGTGGCGCGGTATTATCCCGTATTGACGCCGGGCAA
GAGCAACTCGGTCGCCGCATACACTATTCTCAGAATGACTTGGTTGAGTACTCACCAGTCACAGAAAAGC
ATCTTACGGATGGCATGACAGTAAGAGAATTATGCAGTGCTGCCATAACCATGAGTGATAACACTGCGGC
CAACTTACTTCTGACAACGATCGGAGGACCGAAGGAGCTAACCGCTTTTTTGCACAACATGGGGGATCAT
GTAACTCGCCTTGATCGTTGGGAACCGGAGCTGAATGAAGCCATACCAAACGACGAGCGTGACACCACGA
TGCCTGTAGCAATGGCAACAACGTTGCGCAAACTATTAACTGGCGAACTACTTACTCTAGCTTCCCGGCA
ACAATTAATAGACTGGATGGAGGCGGATAAAGTTGCAGGACCACTTCTGCGCTCGGCCCTTCCGGCTGGC
TGGTTTATTGCTGATAAATCTGGAGCCGGTGAGCGTGGAAGCCGCGGTATCATTGCAGCACTGGGGCCAG
ATGGTAAGCCCTCCCGTATCGTAGTTATCTACACGACGGGGAGTCAGGCAACTATGGATGAACGAAATAG
ACAGATCGCTGAGATAGGTGCCTCACTGATTAAGCATTGGTAACTGTCAGACCAAGTTTACTCATATATA
CTTTAGATTGATTTAAAACTTCATTTTTAATTTAAAAGGATCTAGGTGAAGATCCTTTTTGATAATCTCA
TGACCAAAATCCCTTAACGTGAGTTTTCGTTCCACTGAGCGTCAGACCCCGTAGAAAAGATCAAAGGATC
TTCTTGAGATCCTTTTTTTCTGCGCGTAATCTGCTGCTTGCAAACAAAAAAACCACCGCTACCAGCGGTG
GTTTGTTTGCCGGATCAAGAGCTACCAACTCTTTTTCCGAAGGTAACTGGCTTCAGCAGAGCGCAGATAC
CAAATACTGTTCTTCTAGTGTAGCCGTAGTTAGGCCACCACTTCAAGAACTCTGTAGCACCGCCTACATA
CCTCGCTCTGCTAATCCTGTTACCAGTGGCTGCTGCCAGTGGCGATAAGTCGTGTCTTACCGGGTTGGAC
TCAAGACGATAGTTACCGGATAAGGCGCAGCGGTCGGGCTGAACGGGGGGTTCGTGCACACAGCCCAGCT
TGGAGCGAACGACCTACACCGAACTGAGATACCTACAGCGTGAGCTATGAGAAAGCGCCACGCTTCCCGA
AGGGAGAAAGGCGGACAGGTATCCGGTAAGCGGCAGGGTCGGAACAGGAGAGCGCACGAGGGAGCTTCCA
GGGGGAAACGCCTGGTATCTTTATAGTCCTGTCGGGTTTCGCCACCTCTGACTTGAGCGTCGATTTTTGT
GATGCTCGTCAGGGGGGCGGAGCCTATGGAAAAACGCCAGCAACGCGGCCTTTTTACGGTTCCTGGCCTT
TTGCTGGCCTTTTGCTCACATGTGAGGGCCTATTTCCCATGATTCCTTCATATTTGCATATACGATACAA
GGCTGTTAGAGAGATAATTGGAATTAATTTGACTGTAAACACAAAGATATTAGTACAAAATACGTGACGT
AGAAAGTAATAATTTCTTGGGTAGTTTGCAGTTTTAAAATTATGTTTTAAAATGGACTATCATATGCTTA
CCGTAACTTGAAAGTATTTCGATTTCTTGGCTTTATATATCTTGTGGAAAGGACGAAACACCGCAAGATA
TCTAGTCCATTGGTTTTAGAGCTAGAAATAGCAAGTTAAAATAAGGCTAGTCCGTTATCAACTTGAAAAA
GTGGCACCGAGTCGGTGCTTTTTTGTTTTAGAGCTAGAAATAGCAAGTTAAAATAAGGCTAGTCCGTTTT
TAGCGCGTGCGCCAATTCTGCAGACAAATGGCTCTAGAGGTACCCGTTACATAACTTACGGTAAATGGCC
CGCCTGGCTGACCGCCCAACGACCCCCGCCCATTGACGTCAATAGTAACGCCAATAGGGACTTTCCATTG
ACGTCAATGGGTGGAGTATTTACGGTAAACTGCCCACTTGGCAGTACATCAAGTGTATCATATGCCAAGT
ACGCCCCCTATTGACGTCAATGACGGTAAATGGCCCGCCTGGCATTGTGCCCAGTACATGACCTTATGGG
ACTTTCCTACTTGGCAGTACATCTACGTATTAGTCATCGCTATTACCATGGTCGAGGTGAGCCCCACGTT
CTGCTTCACTCTCCCCATCTCCCCCCCCTCCCCACCCCCAATTTTGTATTTATTTATTTTTTAATTATTT
TGTGCAGCGATGGGGGCGGGGGGGGGGGG
